>Addgene plasmid #36406 | Bcr GAP domain R1090A/pGEX 3X | addgene partial sequence | sequence record 47804 | pGEX-5 5'-GGGCTGGCAAGCCACGTTTGGTG-3'
CATGAATGGGATCGAAGATAAAGCTCTCNGTNAAGTTCAACAGCAGGGAGTTCAGCTTGAAGAGGATGCC
GTCCCGAAAACAGACAGGGGTCTTCGGAGTCAAGATTGCTGTGGTCACCAAGAGAGAGAGGTCCAAGGTG
CCCTACATCGTGCGCCAGTGCGTGGAGGAGATCGAGCGCCGAGGCATGGAGGAGGTGGGCATCTACGCCG
TGTCCGGTGTGGCCACGGACATCCAGGCACTGAAGGCAGCCTTCGACGTCAATAACAAGGATGTGTCGGT
GATGATGAGCGAGATGGACGTGAACGCCATCGCAGGCACGCTGAAGCTGTACTTCCNTGAGCTGCCCGAG
CCCCTCTTCACTGACGAGTTCTACCCCAACTTCGCAGAGGGCATCGCTCTTTCAGACCCGGTTGCAAAGG
AGAGCTGCATGCTCAACCTGCTGCTGTCCCTGCCGGAGGCCAACCTGCTCACCTTCCTTTTCCTTCTGGA
CCACCTGAAAAGGGTGGCAGAGAANGAGGCTNTCAATAAGATGTCCCTGCACAACCTCGCCACGGTCTTT
GGCCCCACGCTGCTCCGGCCCTCCGAGAAGGAGAGCAAGCTCCCCTGCCAACCCCAGCCAGCCTATCACN
ATGACTGACAGCTGGTCCTTGGAGGTCATG
