>Addgene plasmid #36406 | Bcr GAP domain R1090A/pGEX 3X | addgene partial sequence | sequence record 47808 | pGEX-3 5'-CCGGGAGCTGCATGTGTCAGAGG-3'
ATCGTCAGTCAGTCACGATGAATTCTAGACTTCGGTGGAGAACAGGATGCTCTGTCTCTTGCTGTCCGGG
GCAGGGATGGCCTCCAGCTGCAGGAAGTACAGCAGCACCTGGACCTGGGACATGACCTCCAAGGACCAGC
TGTCAGTCATGGTGATAGGCTGGCTGGGGTTGGCAGGGAGCTTGCTCTCCTTCTCGGAGGGCCGGAGCAG
CGTGGGGCCAAAGACCGTGGCGAGGTTGTGCAGGGACATCTTATTGACTGCCTCCTTCTCTGCCACCCTT
TTCAGGTGGTCCAGAAGGAAAAGGAAGGTGAGCAGGTTGGCCTCCGGCAGGGACAGCAGCAGGTTGAGCA
TGCAGCTCTCCTTTGCAACCGGGTCTGAAAGAGCGATGCCCTCTGCGAAGTTGGGGTAGAACTCGTCAGT
GAAGAGGGGCTCGGGCAGCTCACGGAAGTACAGCTTCAGCGTGCCTGCGATGGCGTTCACGTCCATCTCG
CTCATCATCACCGACACATCCTTGTTATTGACGTCGAAGGCTGCCTTCAGTGCCTGGATGTCCGTGGCCA
CACCGGACACGGCGTAGATGCCCACCTCCTCCATGCCTCGGCGCTCGATCTCCTCCACGCACTGGCGCAC
GATGTAGGGCACCTTGGACCTCTCTCTCTTGGTGACCACAGCAATCTTGACTCCGAAGACCCCTGTCTGT
TTTCGGGACGGCATCCTCTTCAAGCTGAACTCCCTGCTGTTGAACTTGACCGAGAGCTTTACTTCGATCC
CATTCATGGCGATGACGGTGCGCTGCCAGTCTCTGTCCTGCAGGGCCTGCGGGTCCAGGGGGATCCCACG
ACCTTCGATCAAATCCGATTTT
