[The description below was written by a language model from this plasmid's Addgene catalogue record.]
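Description:
Bcr GAP domain R1090A/pGEX 3X is a bacterial expression plasmid built on the pGEX 3X backbone, a vector family designed to produce proteins in E. coli as fusions to glutathione S-transferase (GST). It is selected with ampicillin. The record lists copy number as unknown and gives no feature table, so the promoter, origin of replication and other backbone elements are not itemised. The depositor notes that the Rosetta2 host strain may improve yield of the fusion protein.

The insert is a roughly 1.3 kb fragment of human BCR cDNA encoding the GTPase-activating (GAP) domain, residues 1004 to 1271, with an R1090A point mutation. It sits between the BamHI and EcoRI sites of the vector, both of which are retained, placing GST at the N terminus of the Bcr fragment. The clone was assembled by three-way ligation. A short BamHI-BstEII piece from the corresponding GAP domain construct in pGEX-3X supplied the 5' end, and a longer BstEII-EcoRI piece carrying the mutation supplied the 3' end. The insert includes the natural stop codon and some 3' untranslated cDNA sequence, which explains why it is longer than the coding region alone.

According to the depositor, the R1090A substitution yields a "GAP-dead" domain that is inactive against GTP-bound Rac. The construct is therefore suited to producing a GST-tagged, catalytically inactive Bcr GAP domain. Such a protein could plausibly serve as a negative control alongside the active domain in studies of Rac regulation, though the record does not specify particular assays.
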