Addgene plasmid #36406: Bcr GAP domain R1090A/pGEX 3X
Depositing lab: Nora Heisterkamp. Depositing organization: Children's Hospital Los Angeles. Publication: Abr and Bcr, two homologous Rac GTPase-activating proteins, control multiple cellular functions of murine macrophages. Cho YJ, Cunnick JM, Yi SJ, Kaartinen V, Groffen J, Heisterkamp N. Mol Cell Biol. 2007 Feb;27(3):899-911. Epub 2006 Nov 20. 10.1128/MCB.00756-06 PubMed 17116687.
Backbone
  Vector backbone: pGEX 3X
  Vector type: Bacterial Expression
Growth in bacteria
  Bacterial resistance: Ampicillin, 100 μg/mL
  Growth temperature: 37°C
  Growth strain: Rosetta2
  Copy number: Unknown
Gene/Insert
  Gene/Insert name: Bcr GAP domain encoding residues 1004-1271 with R1090A point mutation
  Species: H. sapiens (human)
  Insert size (bp): 1300
  Entrez Gene: BCR (a.k.a. ALL, BCR1, CML, D22S11, D22S662, PHL)
  Tag / fusion protein: GST (N terminal on insert)
  Cloning method: Restriction Enzyme; 5′ cloning site BamHI (not destroyed); 3′ cloning site EcoRI (not destroyed)
  Sequencing primers: 5′ pGEX-3X; 3′ pGEX-3X
Terms and licenses: Academic/Nonprofit Terms; Industry Terms: Not Available to Industry
Depositor comments: We constructed this in a 3-way ligation. The 5' end was a 0.16 kb BamHI-BstEII fragment from plasmid Bcr GAP domain in pGEX-3X, which provided the 5' BamHI site from pGEX-3X. The 3' end was a 1.2 kb BstEII-EcoRI fragment carrying the R1090A mutation. This was cloned into pGEX-3X digested with BamHI-EcoRI. The construct encodes the GAP-dead domain of Bcr which is inactive against GTP-bound Rac. It includes the natural stop codon and 3' untranslated sequences of the cDNA. Constructed by Nora Heisterkamp. The Rosetta2 strain may improve yield of the fusion protein.
How to cite: Bcr GAP domain R1090A/pGEX 3X was a gift from Nora Heisterkamp (Addgene plasmid # 36406 ; http://n2t.net/addgene:36406 ; RRID:Addgene_36406)
